Addgene plasmid #179397: pv6_CBX7_2xChromo-W35A
Purpose: Cell line generation via recombination-mediated cassette exchange (RMCE) and stable expression of CBX7_2xChromo(W35A)
Depositing lab: Tuncay Baubec. Depositing organization: University of Zurich. Publication: ChromID identifies the protein interactome at chromatin marks. Villasenor R, Pfaendler R, Ambrosi C, Butz S, Giuliani S, Bryan E, Sheahan TW, Gable AL, Schmolka N, Manzo M, Wirz J, Feller C, von Mering C, Aebersold R, Voigt P, Baubec T. Nat Biotechnol. 2020 Mar 2. pii: 10.1038/s41587-020-0434-2. doi: 10.1038/s41587-020-0434-2. PubMed 32123383.
Backbone
  Vector backbone: parBit_v6
  Vector type: Mammalian Expression
Growth in bacteria
  Bacterial resistance: Ampicillin, 100 μg/mL
  Growth temperature: 37°C
  Growth strain: DH5alpha
  Copy number: High Copy
Gene/Insert
  Gene/Insert name: CBX7_2xChromo(W35A) (alt name: 2x Chromodomain of CBX7)
  Species: M. musculus (mouse)
  Mutation: Chromodomain W35A
  Promoter: CAGGS
  Tag / fusion protein: AviTag (N terminal on insert); EGFP (C terminal on insert)
  Cloning method: Gibson Cloning
  Sequencing primers: 5′ CTGGTTGTTGTGCTGTCTC
Terms and licenses: Academic/Nonprofit Terms; Industry Terms: Not Available to Industry
How to cite: pv6_CBX7_2xChromo-W35A was a gift from Tuncay Baubec (Addgene plasmid # 179397 ; http://n2t.net/addgene:179397 ; RRID:Addgene_179397)
