[The description below was written by a language model from this plasmid's Addgene catalogue record and pLannotate feature annotations shown in this document.]
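Description:
pv6_CBX7_2xChromo-W35A is a 7.4 kb mammalian expression and targeting plasmid built on the parBit_v6 backbone, designed for generating stable cell lines by recombination-mediated cassette exchange (RMCE). In bacteria it is maintained through a high-copy ColE1/pUC-type origin and selected with ampicillin via the β-lactamase gene. Remnants of pUC-style lac elements (lacZα fragment, lac promoter and operator, MCS fragment) flank the cassette.

The payload sits between two loxP511 sites annotated in opposite orientations. These variant sites recombine with each other but not with wild-type loxP, so Cre can swap the intervening cassette into a correspondingly flanked genomic landing site. The record does not describe the landing site or the recipient cell line. Inside the cassette, the CAGGS promoter (CMV enhancer, chicken β-actin promoter and chimeric β-actin/β-globin intron) drives an engineered chromatin reader made of two copies of the mouse CBX7 chromodomain, with an N-terminal AviTag and a C-terminal EGFP. The feature table annotates only a single Cbx7 fragment and does not annotate the AviTag, although unannotated sequence upstream of that fragment could hold these parts. An EMCV IRES follows EGFP and allows translation of puromycin N-acetyltransferase from the same transcript, linking drug selection to reader expression, and an SV40 polyadenylation signal ends the unit.

CBX7 is a Polycomb PRC1 component. The W35A substitution lies in the chromodomain, which suggests a binding-deficient control for the wild-type reader, though the record does not state this. The associated publication concerns identifying protein interactomes at chromatin marks. The AviTag is a substrate for BirA-mediated biotinylation, and EGFP allows expression and localisation to be monitored.
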