Features (pLannotate 1.2.2; 23 found; start..end, strand, type, name):
    137..236     +  misc_feature   bom (fragment): basis of mobility region from pBR322
    242..399     -  CDS            lacZα (fragment): LacZα fragment of β-galactosidase; lacZ fragment
    409..442     -  protein_bind   loxP511: Cre-mediated recombination occurs in the 8-bp core sequence (GTATACAT). loxP511 sites are compatible with each other, but incompatible with wild-type loxP sites. Cre recombinase
    447..826     +  enhancer       CMV enhancer: human cytomegalovirus immediate early enhancer
    828..1103    +  promoter       chicken β-actin promoter: No description available
   1104..2120    +  intron         chimeric intron: chimera between introns from chicken β-actin and rabbit β-globin
   2118..2174    +  CDS            HBB (fragment): HBB_LEPEU - Experimental evidence at protein level: Swiss-Prot protein existence level 1. Involved in oxygen transport from the lung to the various peripheral tissues. From Lepus europaeus (European hare).
   2608..2832    +  CDS            Cbx7 (fragment): CBX7_MOUSE - Also known as D15Ertd417e. Experimental evidence at protein level: Swiss-Prot protein existence level 1. Component of a Polycomb group (PcG) multiprotein PRC1-like complex, a complex class required to maintain the transcriptionally repressive state of many genes, including Hox genes, throughout development (PubMed:16537902, PubMed:22226355). PcG PRC1 complex acts via chromatin remodeling and modification of histones; it mediates monoubiquitination of histone H2A 'Lys-119', rendering chromatin heritably changed in its expressibility. Promotes histone H3 trimethylation at 'Lys-9' (H
   2920..3636    +  CDS            EGFP: the original enhanced GFP (Yang et al., 1996) mammalian codon-optimized
   3759..4221    +  misc_feature   IRES: internal ribosome entry site (IRES) of the encephalomyocarditis virus (EMCV)
   4235..4834    +  CDS            PuroR: puromycin N-acetyltransferase; pac from Streptomyces alboniger; confers resistance to puromycin
   4883..5008    +  CDS            ble (fragment): BLE_KLEPN - Experimental evidence at protein level: Swiss-Prot protein existence level 1. Binding protein with a strong affinity to the bleomycin family of antibiotics. Binds to CL990; an antimitotic-antibiotic compound. From Klebsiella pneumoniae.
   5003..5124    +  polyA_signal   SV40 poly(A) signal: SV40 polyadenylation signal
   5158..5191    +  protein_bind   loxP511: Cre-mediated recombination occurs in the 8-bp core sequence (GTATACAT). loxP511 sites are compatible with each other, but incompatible with wild-type loxP sites. Cre recombinase
   5194..5212    +  misc_feature   MCS (fragment): pUC18/19 multiple cloning site
   5249..5265    -  protein_bind   lac operator: The lac repressor binds to the lac operator to inhibit transcription in E. coli. This inhibition can be relieved by adding lactose or isopropyl-β-D-thiogalactopyranoside (IPTG). lac repressor encoded by lacI
   5273..5303    -  promoter       lac promoter: promoter for the E. coli lac operon
   5318..5339    -  protein_bind   CAP binding site: CAP binding activates transcription in the presence of cAMP. E. coli catabolite activator protein
   5352..5444    -  CDS            lacI (fragment): lac repressor; lacI; The lac repressor binds to the lac operator to inhibit transcription in E. coli. This inhibition can be relieved by adding lactose or isopropyl-β-D-thiogalactopyranoside (IPTG).
   5627..6215    -  rep_origin     ori: high-copy-number ColE1/pMB1/pBR322/pUC origin of replication
   6386..7246    -  CDS            AmpR: β-lactamase; bla; confers resistance to ampicillin, carbenicillin, and related antibiotics
   7247..7351    -  promoter       AmpR promoter: bla
   7446..35      +  CDS            rop (fragment) (across the origin): Rop protein, which maintains plasmids at low copy number; rop
>Addgene plasmid #179397 | pv6_CBX7_2xChromo-W35A | addgene full sequence | sequence record 373296 | Addgene NGS Result
TCGCGCGTTTCGGTGATGACGGTGAAAACCTCTGACACATGCAGCTCCCGGAGACGGTCACAGCTTGTCT
GTAAGCGGATGCCGGGAGCAGACAAGCCCGTCAGGGCGCGTCAGCGGGTGTTGGCGGGTGTCGGGGCTGG
CTTAACTATGCGGCATCAGAGCAGATTGTACTGAGAGTGCACCATATGCGGTGTGAAATACCGCACAGAT
GCGTAAGGAGAAAATACCGCATCAGGCGCCATTCGCCATTCAGGCTGCGCAACTGTTGGGAAGGGCGATC
GGTGCGGGCCTCTTCGCTATTACGCCAGCTGGCGAAAGGGGGATGTGCTGCAAGGCGATTAAGTTGGGTA
ACGCCAGGGTTTTCCCAGTCACGACGTTGTAAAACGACGGCCAGTGAATTCTCGAGCCATAACTTCGTAT
AATGTATACTATACGAAGTTATATCGGACATTGATTATTGACTAGTTATTAATAGTAATCAATTACGGGG
TCATTAGTTCATAGCCCATATATGGAGTTCCGCGTTACATAACTTACGGTAAATGGCCCGCCTGGCTGAC
CGCCCAACGACCCCCGCCCATTGACGTCAATAATGACGTATGTTCCCATAGTAACGCCAATAGGGACTTT
CCATTGACGTCAATGGGTGGAGTATTTACGGTAAACTGCCCACTTGGCAGTACATCAAGTGTATCATATG
CCAAGTACGCCCCCTATTGACGTCAATGACGGTAAATGGCCCGCCTGGCATTATGCCCAGTACATGACCT
TATGGGACTTTCCTACTTGGCAGTACATCTACGTATTAGTCATCGCTATTACCATGGTCGAGGTGAGCCC
CACGTTCTGCTTCACTCTCCCCATCTCCCCCCCCTCCCCACCCCCAATTTTGTATTTATTTATTTTTTAA
TTATTTTGTGCAGCGATGGGGGCGGGGGGGGGGGGGGSGCGCGCCRGGGGGGGGGGGGGGGGGSGRGGGG
SGGGGSGGGGSGRGGCGGAGAGGTGCGGCGGCAGCCAATCAGAGCGGCGCGCTCCGAAAGTTTCCTTTTA
TGGCGAGGCGGCGGCGGCGGCGGCCCTATAAAAAGCGAAGCGCGCGGCGGGCGGGAGTCGCTGCGCGCTG
CCTTCGCCCCGTGCCCCGCTCCGCCGCCGCCTCGCGCCGCCCGCCCCGGCTCTGACTGACCGCGTTACTC
CCACAGGTGAGCGGGCGGGACGGCCCTTCTCCTCCGGGCTGTAATTAGCGCTTGGTTTAATGACGGCTTG
TTTCTTTTCTGTGGCTGCGTGAAAGCCTTGAGGGGCTCCGGGAGGGCCCTTTGTGCGGGGGGAGCGGCTC
GGGGGGTGCGTGCGTGTGTGTGTGCGTGGGGAGCGCCGCGTGCGGCTCCGCGCTGCCCGGCGGCTGTGAG
CGCTGCGGGCGCGGCGCGGGGCTTTGTGCGCTCCGCAGTGTGCGCGAGGGGAGCGCGGCCGGGGGCGGTG
CCCCGCGGTGCGGGGGGGGCTGCGAGGGGAACAAAGGCTGCGTGCGGGGTGTGTGCGTGGGGGGGTGAGC
AGGGGGTGTGGGCGCGTCGGTCGGGCTGCAACCCCCCCTGCACCCCCCTCCCCGAGTTGCTGAGCACGGC
CCGGCTTCGGGTGCGGGGCTCCGTACGGGGCGTGGCGCGGGGCTCGCCGTGCCGGGCGGGGGGTGGCGGC
AGGTGGGGGTGCCGGGCGGGGCGGGGCCGCCTCGGGCCGGGGAGGGCTCGGGGGAGGGGCGCGGCGGCCC
CCGGAGCGCCGGCGGCTGTCGAGGCGCGGCGAGCCGCAGCCATTGCCTTTTATGGTAATCGTGCGAGAGG
GCGCAGGGACTTCCTTTGTCCCAAATCTGTGCGGAGCCGAAATCTGGGAGGCGCCGCCGCACCCCCTCTA
GCGGGCGCGGGGCGAAGCGGTGCGGCGCCGGCAGGAAGGAAATGGGCGGGGAGGGCCTTCGTGCGTCGCC
GCGCCGCCGTCCCCTTCTCCCTCTCCAGCCTCGGGGCTGTCCGCGGGGGGACGGCTGCCTTCGGGGGGGA
CGGGGCAGGGCGGGGTTCGGCTTCTGGCGTGTGACCGGCGGCTCTAGAGCCTCTGCTAACCATGTTCATG
CCTTCTTCTTTTTCCTACAGCTCCTGGGCAACGTGCTGGTTATTGTGCTGTCTCATCATTTTGGCAAAGA
ATTCTAGCATGGCTGGTGGCCTGAATGACATCTTTGAGGCCCAGAAGATCGAGTGGCATGAGAACCTGTA
CTTCCAGGGAGTCGACGAAGAGTCTGGTTCTGTTTCTGGTGGTGATGAGCTGTCAGCCATTGGCGAGCAG
GTGTTTGCGGTGGAGAGCATCCGGAAGAAGCGCGTGCGGAAGGGCAAAGTTGAATATCTGGTGAAGTGGA
AAGGAGCCCCGCCCAAGTATTCCACGTGGGAGCCGGAGGAGCATATCCTCGACCCTCGCTTGGTCATGGC
ATATGAAGAAAAGGAGGAGAGAGACAGGGCCTCGGGGTATAGGAAGAGAGGTCCGAAACCCATCGGTGGC
GGAGGCTCTGGAGGTGGAGGCTCCGCACCCCCCAAAAAGAAACGCAAGGTTGGATACCGGGATCCAGGTT
CTGTTTCTGGTGGTGATGAGCTGTCAGCCATTGGCGAGCAGGTGTTTGCGGTGGAGAGCATCCGGAAGAA
GCGCGTGCGGAAGGGCAAAGTTGAATATCTGGTGAAGTGGAAAGGAGCCCCGCCCAAGTATTCCACGTGG
GAGCCGGAGGAGCATATCCTCGACCCTCGCTTGGTCATGGCATATGAAGAAAAGGAGGAGAGAGACAGGG
CCTCGGGGTATAGGAAGAGAGGTCCGAAACCCATCGGTGGCGGAGGCTCTGGAGGTGGAGGCTCCGCACC
CCCCAAAAAGAAACGCAAGGTTGGATACCGGGATCCACCGGTCGCCACCGTGAGCAAGGGCGAGGAGCTG
TTCACCGGGGTGGTGCCCATCCTGGTCGAGCTGGACGGCGACGTAAACGGCCACAAGTTCAGCGTGTCCG
GCGAGGGCGAGGGCGATGCCACCTACGGCAAGCTGACCCTGAAGTTCATCTGCACCACCGGCAAGCTGCC
CGTGCCCTGGCCCACCCTCGTGACCACCCTGACCTACGGCGTGCAGTGCTTCAGCCGCTACCCCGACCAC
ATGAAGCAGCACGACTTCTTCAAGTCCGCCATGCCCGAAGGCTACGTCCAGGAGCGCACCATCTTCTTCA
AGGACGACGGCAACTACAAGACCCGCGCCGAGGTGAAGTTCGAGGGCGACACCCTGGTGAACCGCATCGA
GCTGAAGGGCATCGACTTCAAGGAGGACGGCAACATCCTGGGGCACAAGCTGGAGTACAACTACAACAGC
CACAACGTCTATATCATGGCCGACAAGCAGAAGAACGGCATCAAGGTGAACTTCAAGATCCGCCACAACA
TCGAGGACGGCAGCGTGCAGCTCGCCGACCACTACCAGCAGAACACCCCCATCGGCGACGGCCCCGTGCT
GCTGCCCGACAACCACTACCTGAGCACCCAGTCCGCCCTGAGCAAAGACCCCAACGAGAAGCGCGATCAC
ATGGTCCTGCTGGAGTTCGTGACCGCCGCCGGGATCACTCTCGGCATGGACGAGCTGTACAAGTAAAGCG
AGCTCGACAGATCTAGGAGCGGTTAACGAGGTAGCGGCCGCCGAAGCCGCTTGGAATAAGGCCGGTGTGC
GTTTGTCTATATGTTATTTTCCACCATATTGCCGTCTTTTGGCAATGTGAGGGCCCGGAAACCTGGCCCT
GTCTTCTTGACGAGCATTCCTAGGGGTCTTTCCCCTCTCGCCAAAGGAATGCAAGGTCTGTTGAATGTCG
TGAAGGAAGCAGTTCCTCTGGAAGCTTCTTGAAGACAAACAACGTCTGTAGCGACCCTTTGCAGGCAGCG
GAACCCCCCACCTGGCGACAGGTGCCTCTGCGGCCAAAAGCCACGTGTATAAGATACACCTGCAAAGGCG
GCACAACCCCAGTGCCACGTTGTGAGTTGGATAGTTGTGGAAAGAGTCAAATGGCTCTCCTCAAGCGTAT
TCAACAAGGGGCTGAAGGATGCCCAGAAGGTACCCCATTGTATGGGATCTGATCTGGGGCCTCGGTGCAC
ATGCTTTACATGTGTTTAGTCGAGGTTAAAAAAACGTCTAGGCCCCCCGAACCACGGGGACGTGGTTTTC
CTTTGAAAAACACGATGATAATATGGCCACAACCATGACCGAGTACAAGCCCACGGTGCGCCTCGCCACC
CGCGACGACGTCCCCAGGGCCGTACGCACCCTCGCCGCCGCGTTCGCCGACTACCCCGCCACGCGCCACA
CCGTCGATCCGGACCGCCACATCGAGCGGGTCACCGAGCTGCAAGAACTCTTCCTCACGCGCGTCGGGCT
CGACATCGGCAAGGTGTGGGTCGCGGACGACGGCGCCGCGGTGGCGGTCTGGACCACGCCGGAGAGCGTC
GAAGCGGGGGCGGTGTTCGCCGAGATCGGCCCGCGCATGGCCGAGTTGAGCGGTTCCCGGCTGGCCGCGC
AGCAACAGATGGAAGGCCTCCTGGCGCCGCACCGGCCCAAGGAGCCCGCGTGGTTCCTGGCCACCGTCGG
CGTCTCGCCCGACCACCAGGGCAAGGGTCTGGGCAGCGCCGTCGTGCTCCCCGGAGTGGAGGCGGCCGAG
CGCGCCGGGGTGCCCGCCTTCCTGGAGACCTCCGCGCCCCGCAACCTCCCCTTCTACGAGCGGCTCGGCT
TCACCGTCACCGCCGACGTCGAGGTGCCCGAAGGACCGCGCACCTGGTGCATGACCCGCAAGCCCGGTGC
CTGACGCCCGCCCCACGACCCGCAGCGCCCGACCGAAAGGAGCGCAGTGCTACGAGATTTCGATTCCACC
GCCGCCTTCTATGAAAGGTTGGGCTTCGGAATCGTTTTCCGGGACGCCGGCTGGATGATCCTCCAGCGCG
GGGATCTCATGCTGGAGTTCTTCGCCCACCCCAACTTGTTTATTGCAGCTTATAATGGTTACAAATAAAG
CAATAGCATCACAAATTTCACAAATAAAGCATTTTTTTCACTGCATTCTAGTTGTGGTTTGTCCAAACTC
ATCAATGTATCTTATCATGTCTGTATACCGTGGATCCGGCCGGCCCCATAACTTCGTATAGTATACATTA
TACGAAGTTATCCCCTGCAGGCATGCAAGCTTGGCGTAATCATGGTCATAGCTGTTTCCTGTGTGAAATT
GTTATCCGCTCACAATTCCACACAACATACGAGCCGGAAGCATAAAGTGTAAAGCCTGGGGTGCCTAATG
AGTGAGCTAACTCACATTAATTGCGTTGCGCTCACTGCCCGCTTTCCAGTCGGGAAACCTGTCGTGCCAG
CTGCATTAATGAATCGGCCAACGCGCGGGGAGAGGCGGTTTGCGTATTGGGCGCTCTTCCGCTTCCTCGC
TCACTGACTCGCTGCGCTCGGTCGTTCGGCTGCGGCGAGCGGTATCAGCTCACTCAAAGGCGGTAATACG
GTTATCCACAGAATCAGGGGATAACGCAGGAAAGAACATGTGAGCAAAAGGCCAGCAAAAGGCCAGGAAC
CGTAAAAAGGCCGCGTTGCTGGCGTTTTTCCATAGGCTCCGCCCCCCTGACGAGCATCACAAAAATCGAC
GCTCAAGTCAGAGGTGGCGAAACCCGACAGGACTATAAAGATACCAGGCGTTTCCCCCTGGAAGCTCCCT
CGTGCGCTCTCCTGTTCCGACCCTGCCGCTTACCGGATACCTGTCCGCCTTTCTCCCTTCGGGAAGCGTG
GCGCTTTCTCATAGCTCACGCTGTAGGTATCTCAGTTCGGTGTAGGTCGTTCGCTCCAAGCTGGGCTGTG
TGCACGAACCCCCCGTTCAGCCCGACCGCTGCGCCTTATCCGGTAACTATCGTCTTGAGTCCAACCCGGT
AAGACACGACTTATCGCCACTGGCAGCAGCCACTGGTAACAGGATTAGCAGAGCGAGGTATGTAGGCGGT
GCTACAGAGTTCTTGAAGTGGTGGCCTAACTACGGCTACACTAGAAGAACAGTATTTGGTATCTGCGCTC
TGCTGAAGCCAGTTACCTTCGGAAAAAGAGTTGGTAGCTCTTGATCCGGCAAACAAACCACCGCTGGTAG
CGGTGGTTTTTTTGTTTGCAAGCAGCAGATTACGCGCAGAAAAAAAGGATCTCAAGAAGATCCTTTGATC
TTTTCTACGGGGTCTGACGCTCAGTGGAACGAAAACTCACGTTAAGGGATTTTGGTCATGAGATTATCAA
AAAGGATCTTCACCTAGATCCTTTTAAATTAAAAATGAAGTTTTAAATCAATCTAAAGTATATATGAGTA
AACTTGGTCTGACAGTTACCAATGCTTAATCAGTGAGGCACCTATCTCAGCGATCTGTCTATTTCGTTCA
TCCATAGTTGCCTGACTCCCCGTCGTGTAGATAACTACGATACGGGAGGGCTTACCATCTGGCCCCAGTG
CTGCAATGATACCGCGAGACCCACGCTCACCGGCTCCAGATTTATCAGCAATAAACCAGCCAGCCGGAAG
GGCCGAGCGCAGAAGTGGTCCTGCAACTTTATCCGCCTCCATCCAGTCTATTAATTGTTGCCGGGAAGCT
AGAGTAAGTAGTTCGCCAGTTAATAGTTTGCGCAACGTTGTTGCCATTGCTACAGGCATCGTGGTGTCAC
GCTCGTCGTTTGGTATGGCTTCATTCAGCTCCGGTTCCCAACGATCAAGGCGAGTTACATGATCCCCCAT
GTTGTGCAAAAAAGCGGTTAGCTCCTTCGGTCCTCCGATCGTTGTCAGAAGTAAGTTGGCCGCAGTGTTA
TCACTCATGGTTATGGCAGCACTGCATAATTCTCTTACTGTCATGCCATCCGTAAGATGCTTTTCTGTGA
CTGGTGAGTACTCAACCAAGTCATTCTGAGAATAGTGTATGCGGCGACCGAGTTGCTCTTGCCCGGCGTC
AATACGGGATAATACCGCGCCACATAGCAGAACTTTAAAAGTGCTCATCATTGGAAAACGTTCTTCGGGG
CGAAAACTCTCAAGGATCTTACCGCTGTTGAGATCCAGTTCGATGTAACCCACTCGTGCACCCAACTGAT
CTTCAGCATCTTTTACTTTCACCAGCGTTTCTGGGTGAGCAAAAACAGGAAGGCAAAATGCCGCAAAAAA
GGGAATAAGGGCGACACGGAAATGTTGAATACTCATACTCTTCCTTTTTCAATATTATTGAAGCATTTAT
CAGGGTTATTGTCTCATGAGCGGATACATATTTGAATGTATTTAGAAAAATAAACAAATAGGGGTTCCGC
GCACATTTCCCCGAAAAGTGCCACCTGACGTCTAAGAAACCATTATTATCATGACATTAACCTATAAAAA
TAGGCGTATCACGAGGCCCTTTCGTC
